>Addgene plasmid #237418 | sc-WDR24-SEH1L | addgene full sequence | sequence record 474947 | Addgene NGS Result
TTCGAGCTCGCCCGACATTGATTATTGACTAGTTATTAATAGTAATCAATTACGGGGTCATTAGTTCATA
GCCCATATATGGAGTTCCGCGTTACATAACTTACGGTAAATGGCCCGCCTGGCTGACCGCCCAACGACCC
CCGCCCATTGACGTCAATAATGACGTATGTTCCCATAGTAACGCCAATAGGGACTTTCCATTGACGTCAA
TGGGTGGAGTATTTACGGTAAACTGCCCACTTGGCAGTACATCAAGTGTATCATATGCCAAGTACGCCCC
CTATTGACGTCAATGACGGTAAATGGCCCGCCTGGCATTATGCCCAGTACATGACCTTATGGGACTTTCC
TACTTGGCAGTACATCTACGTATTAGTCATCGCTATTACCATGGTGATGCGGTTTTGGCAGTACATCAAT
GGGCGTGGATAGCGGTTTGACTCACGGGGATTTCCAAGTCTCCACCCCATTGACGTCAATGGGAGTTTGT
TTTGGCACCAAAATCAACGGGACTTTCCAAAATGTCGTAACAACTCCGCCCCATTGACGCAAATGGGCGG
TAGGCGTGTACGGTGGGAGGTCTATATAAGCAGAGCTCGTTTAGTGAACCGTCAGATCGCCTGGAGACGC
CATCCACGCTGTTTTGACCTCCATAGAAGACACCGGGACCGATCCAGCCTCCGCGGCCGGGAACGGTGCA
TTGGAACGCGGATTCCCCGTGCCAAGAGTGACGTAAGTACCGCCTATAGAGTCTATAGGCCCACCCCCTT
GGCTTCGTTAGAACGCGGCTACAATTAATACATAACCTTATGTATCATACACATACGATTTAGGTGACAC
TATAGAATAACATCCACTTTGCCTTTCTCTCCACAGGTGTCCACTCCCAGGTCCAACTGCACCTCGGTTC
TATCGATTGAATTCGCCACCATGGAGAAGATGTCCCGTGTGACCACAGCCCTGGGTGGCAGCGTGCTGAC
AGGCCGCACCATGCACTGCCACCTGGATGCTCCCGCCAATGCCATCAGTGTGTGCCGCGACGCAGCCCAG
GTGGTCGTGGCAGGCCGTAGCATCTTCAAGATCTATGCCATCGAGGAGGAACAGTTCGTGGAAAAGCTGA
ACCTGCGTGTGGGGCGCAAGCCTTCGCTTAACCTGAGCTGTGCTGACGTGGTCTGGCACCAGATGGATGA
GAACCTGCTGGCCACAGCAGCCACCAATGGCGTGGTGGTCACGTGGAACCTGGGCCGGCCATCCCGCAAC
AAGCAGGACCAGCTGTTCACAGAACACAAGCGCACGGTAAACAAAGTCTGCTTCCACCCCACCGAAGCCC
ACGTGCTGCTCAGTGGCTCCCAGGATGGCTTCATGAAGTGCTTTGACCTCCGCAGAAAGGACTCTGTCAG
CACCTTCTCGGGCCAGTCGGAGAGCGTGCGGGACGTGCAGTTCAGTATCCGGGACTACTTCACCTTCGCC
TCCACCTTTGAGAACGGCAATGTGCAGCTCTGGGACATCCGGCGTCCCGACCGGTGCGAGAGGATGTTCA
CAGCCCACAACGGACCCGTCTTCTGCTGCGACTGGCACCCCGAGGACAGGGGCTGGTTGGCCACTGGAGG
GCGCGACAAGATGGTGAAGGTCTGGGACATGACCACGCACCGTGCCAAGGAGATGCACTGTGTGCAGACC
ATCGCCTCGGTGGCCCGTGTGAAGTGGCGGCCAGAGTGCCGCCACCACCTGGCCACGTGCTCCATGATGG
TGGACCACAACATCTATGTTTGGGACGTGCGCCGGCCCTTCGTGCCAGCTGCCATGTTTGAGGAACACCG
AGACGTCACCACGGGAATTGCCTGGCGCCACCCCCACGACCCCTCCTTCCTGCTGTCTGGCTCCAAGGAC
AGCTCGCTGTGCCAGCACCTGTTCCGCGACGCCAGCCAGCCCGTCGAGCGCGCCAACCCTGAGGGCCTCT
GCTACGGCCTCTTCGGGGACCTGGCCTTCGCCGCCAAGGAGAGCCTCGTGGCTGCCGAGTCGGGGCGCAA
GCCCTACACTGGCGACCGGCGCCACCCCATCTTCTTTAAGCGCAAGCTGGACCCTGCCGAGCCCTTCGCA
GGCCTCGCCTCCAGTGCCCTCAGTGTCTTTGAGACGGAGCCAATGTTTGTGGCTCGCAGCATCGCGGCGG
ACCACAAGGATCTCATCCACGATGTCTCTTTCGACTTCCACGGGCGGCGGATGGCAACCTGCTCCAGCGA
TCAGAGCGTTAAGGTCTGGGATAAAAGTGAAAGTGGTGATTGGCATTGTACTGCTAGCTGGAAGACACAT
AGTGGATCTGTATGGCGTGTGACATGGGCCCATCCTGAATTTGGGCAGGTTTTGGCTTCCTGTTCTTTTG
ACCGAACAGCTGCTGTATGGGAAGAAATAGTAGGAGAATCAAATGATAAACTGCGAGGACAGAGCCACTG
GGTTAAAAGGACAACTCTGGTGGATAGCAGAACATCTGTTACTGATGTGAAGTTTGCTCCCAAGCACATG
GGTCTTATGTTAGCAACCTGTTCCGCAGATGGTATAGTAAGAATCTATGAGGCACCAGATGTTATGAATC
TCAGCCAGTGGTCTTTGCAGCATGAGATCTCATGTAAGCTAAGCTGTAGTTGTATTTCTTGGAACCCTTC
AAGCTCTCGTGCTCATTCCCCCATGATCGCCGTAGGAAGTGATGACAGTAGCCCCAACGCAATGGCCAAG
GTTCAGATTTTTGAATATAATGAAAACACCAGGAAATATGCAAAAGCTGAAACTCTTATGACAGTCACTG
ATCCTGTTCATGATATTGCATTCGCTCCAAATTTGGGAAGATCTTTCCATATTCTAGCAATAGCGACCAA
AGATGTGAGAATTTTTACATTAAAGCCTGTGAGGAAAGAACTGACTTCCTCTGGTGGGCCAACAAAGTTT
GAAATCCATATAGTGGCTCAGTTCGATAATCATAATTCTCAGGTCTGGCGAGTGAGTTGGAATATAACAG
GAACGGTGCTAGCATCTTCAGGAGATGATGGGTGTGTAAGATTGTGGAAAGCTAATTATATGGACAATTG
GAAGTGTACTGGTATTTTGAAAGGTAATGGGAGCCCAGTCAATGGGAGTTCTCAGCAGGGAACCTCAAAT
CCTTCCCTAGGTTCAACTATTCCAAGTCTTCAGAATTCATTAAATGGATCTTCTGCTGGCAGAAAGCACA
GCGGTGGCGGCGGCATGCGCTGGTTTGTGGACACAGCTGAGCGTTATGCGCTGGCTGGCCGGCCACTGGC
CGAGCTCTGTGACCACAACGCAAAGGTGGCTCGAGAGCTTGGCCGCAACCAGGTGGCGCAAACGTGGACC
ATGCTGCGGATCATCTACTGCAGCCCTGGCCTAGTGCCCACTGCAAACCTCAACCACAGTGTGGGCAAGG
GTGGCTCCTGTGGCCTCCCGCTCATGAACAGTTTCAACCTGAAGGATATGGCCCCAGGGTTGGGCAGTGA
GACGCGGCTGGACCGCAGCAAAGGAGATGCGCGGAGCGACACAGTTCTGCTCGACTCCTCGGCCACACTC
ATCACCAATGAGGATAACGAGGAAACCGAGGGCAGCGACGTACCTGCCGACTACCTGCTGGGTGACGTGG
AAGGTGAGGAGGACGAGCTGTACCTGCTGGATCCGGAACACGCGCACCCCGAGGACCCTGAGTGCGTGCT
GCCGCAGGAGGCCTTTCCGCTGCGCCACGAGATCGTGGACACGCCTCCCGGGCCCGAGCACCTGCAGGAC
AAGGCCGACTCCCCGCACGTGAGCGGCAGCGAGGCGGATGTGGCCTCCCTGGCCCCCGTGGACTCCTCCT
TCTCGCTCCTGTCTGTCTCACACGCGCTCTACGACAGCCGCCTGCCGCCCGACTTCTTCGGCGTGCTGGT
GCGCGACATGCTGCACTTCTACGCTGAGCAGGGCGACGTGCAGATGGCTGTGTCTGTGCTCATCGTCCTG
GGTGAACGGGTGCGCAAGGACATCGACGAGCAGACCCAGGAGCACTGGTACACTTCCTACATCGACCTGC
TGCAGCGCTTCCGCCTCTGGAACGTGTCCAACGAGGTGGTCAAGCTGAGCACCAGCCGCGCCGTCAGCTG
CCTCAACCAGGCCTCCACCACCCTGCACGTCAACTGCAGCCACTGCAAGCGGCCCATGAGCAGCCGGGGC
TGGGTCTGCGACAGGTGCCACCGCTGCGCCAGCATGTGTGCCGTCTGCCACCACGTAGTCAAGGGTCTCT
TCGTGTGGTGCCAGGGCTGCAGCCACGGCGGCCACCTGCAGCACATCATGAAGTGGCTGGAAGGCAGCTC
CCACTGTCCCGCAGGCTGCGGCCACCTCTGCGAGTACTCCTGAGCGGCCGCTAAGTAAGTAAGGATCCCC
AGCTTGGCCGCCATGGCCCAACTTGTTTATTGCAGCTTATAATGGTTACAAATAAAGCAATAGCATCACA
AATTTCACAAATAAAGCATTTTTTTCACTGCATTCTAGTTGTGGTTTGTCCAAACTCATCAATGTATCTT
ATCATGTCTGGATCGGGAATTAATTCGGCGCAGCACCATGGCCTGAAATAACCTCTGAAAGAGGAACTTG
GTTAGGTACCTTCTGAGGCGGAAAGAACCAGCTGTGGAATGTGTGTCAGTTAGGGTGTGGAAAGTCCCCA
GGCTCCCCAGCAGGCAGAAGTATGCAAAGCATGCATCTCAATTAGTCAGCAACCAGGTGTGGAAAGTCCC
CAGGCTCCCCAGCAGGCAGAAGTATGCAAAGCATGCATCTCAATTAGTCAGCAACCATAGTCCCGCCCCT
AACTCCGCCCATCCCGCCCCTAACTCCGCCCAGTTCCGCCCATTCTCCGCCCCATGGCTGACTAATTTTT
TTTATTTATGCAGAGGCCGAGGCCGCCTCGGCCTCTGAGCTATTCCAGAAGTAGTGAGGAGGCTTTTTTG
GAGGCCTAGGCTTTTGCAAAAAGCTGTTAACAGCTTGGCACTGGCCGTCGTTTTACAACGTCGTGACTGG
GAAAACCCTGGCGTTACCCAACTTAATCGCCTTGCAGCACATCCCCCTTTCGCCAGCTGGCGTAATAGCG
AAGAGGCCCGCACCGATCGCCCTTCCCAACAGTTGCGCAGCCTGAATGGCGAATGGCGCCTGATGCGGTA
TTTTCTCCTTACGCATCTGTGCGGTATTTCACACCGCATA
[142 nt withheld, positions 5221-5362]
C
[141 nt withheld, positions 5364-5504]
CCTTTGACGTTGGAGTCCACGTTCTTT
[37 nt withheld, positions 5532-5568]
ACCCTATCTCGGGCTATTCTTTTGATTTATAAGGGATTTTGCCGATTTCGGCCTATTGGTTAAAAAATGA
GCTGATTTAACAAAAATTTAACGCGAATTTTAACAAAATATTAACGTTTACAATTTTATGGTGCACTCTC
AGTACAATCTGCTCTGATGCCGCATAGTTAAGCCAGCCCCGACACCCGCCAACACCCGCTGACGCGCCCT
GACGGGCTTGTCTGCTCCCGGCATCCGCTTACAGACAAGCTGTGACCGTCTCCGGGAGCTGCATGTGTCA
GAGGTTTTCACCGTCATCACCGAAACGCGCGAGACGAAAGGGCCTCGTGATACGCCTATTTTTATAGGTT
AATGTCATGATAATAATGGTTTCTTAGACGTCAGGTGGCACTTTTCGGGGAAATGTGCGCGGAACCCCTA
TTTGTTTATTTTTCTAAATACATTCAAATATGTATCCGCTCATGAGACAATAACCCTGATAAATGCTTCA
ATAATATTGAAAAAGGAAGAGTATGAGTATTCAACATTTCCGTGTCGCCCTTATTCCCTTTTTTGCGGCA
TTTTGCCTTCCTGTTTTTGCTCACCCAGAAACGCTGGTGAAAGTAAAAGATGCTGAAGATCAGTTGGGTG
CACGAGTGGGTTACATCGAACTGGATCTCAACAGCGGTAAGATCCTTGAGAGTTTTCGCCCCGAAGAACG
TTTTCCAATGATGAGCACTTTTAAAGTTCTGCTATGTGGCGCGGTATTATCCCGTATTGACGCCGGGCAA
GAGCAACTCGGTCGCCGCATACACTATTCTCAGAATGACTTGGTTGAGTACTCACCAGTCACAGAAAAGC
ATCTTACGGATGGCATGACAGTAAGAGAATTATGCAGTGCTGCCATAACCATGAGTGATAACACTGCGGC
CAACTTACTTCTGACAACGATCGGAGGACCGAAGGAGCTAACCGCTTTTTTGCACAACATGGGGGATCAT
GTAACTCGCCTTGATCGTTGGGAACCGGAGCTGAATGAAGCCATACCAAACGACGAGCGTGACACCACGA
TGCCTGTAGCAATGGCAACAACGTTGCGCAAACTATTAACTGGCGAACTACTTACTCTAGCTTCCCGGCA
ACAATTAATAGACTGGATGGAGGCGGATAAAGTTGCAGGACCACTTCTGCGCTCGGCCCTTCCGGCTGGC
TGGTTTATTGCTGATAAATCTGGAGCCGGTGAGCGTGGGTCTCGCGGTATCATTGCAGCACTGGGGCCAG
ATGGTAAGCCCTCCCGTATCGTAGTTATCTACACGACGGGGAGTCAGGCAACTATGGATGAACGAAATAG
ACAGATCGCTGAGATAGGTGCCTCACTGATTAAGCATTGGTAACTGTCAGACCAAGTTTACTCATATATA
CTTTAGATTGATTTAAAACTTCATTTTTAATTTAAAAGGATCTAGGTGAAGATCCTTTTTGATAATCTCA
TGACCAAAATCCCTTAACGTGAGTTTTCGTTCCACTGAGCGTCAGACCCCGTAGAAAAGATCAAAGGATC
TTCTTGAGATCCTTTTTTTCTGCGCGTAATCTGCTGCTTGCAAACAAAAAAACCACCGCTACCAGCGGTG
GTTTGTTTGCCGGATCAAGAGCTACCAACTCTTTTTCCGAAGGTAACTGGCTTCAGCAGAGCGCAGATAC
CAAATACTGTTCTTCTAGTGTAGCCGTAGTTAGGCCACCACTTCAAGAACTCTGTAGCACCGCCTACATA
CCTCGCTCTGCTAATCCTGTTACCAGTGGCTGCTGCCAGTGGCGATAAGTCGTGTCTTACCGGGTTGGAC
TCAAGACGATAGTTACCGGATAAGGCGCAGCGGTCGGGCTGAACGGGGGGTTCGTGCACACAGCCCAGCT
TGGAGCGAACGACCTACACCGAACTGAGATACCTACAGCGTGAGCTATGAGAAAGCGCCACGCTTCCCGA
AGGGAGAAAGGCGGACAGGTATCCGGTAAGCGGCAGGGTCGGAACAGGAGAGCGCACGAGGGAGCTTCCA
GGGGGAAACGCCTGGTATCTTTATAGTCCTGTCGGGTTTCGCCACCTCTGACTTGAGCGTCGATTTTTGT
GATGCTCGTCAGGGGGGCGGAGCCTATGGAAAAACGCCAGCAACGCGGCCTTTTTACGGTTCCTGGCCTT
TTGCTGGCCTTTTGCTCACATGTTCTTTCCTGCGTTATCCCCTGATTCTGTGGATAACCGTATTACCGCC
TTTGAGTGAGCTGATACCGCTCGCCGCAGCCGAACGACCGAGCGCAGCGAGTCAGTGAGCGAGGAAGCGG
AAGAGCGCCCAATACGCAAACCGCCTCTCCCCGCGCGTTGGCCGATTCATTAATGCAGCTGGCACGACAG
GTTTCCCGACTGGAAAGCGGGCAGTGAGCGCAACGCAATTAATGTGAGTTAGCTCACTCATTAGGCACCC
CAGGCTTTACACTTTATGCTTCCGGCTCGTATGTTGTGTGGAATTGTGAGCGGATAACAATTTCACACAG
GAAACAGCTATGACATGATTACGAATTAA
Features (pLannotate 1.2.2; 22 found; start..end, strand, type, name):
     14..393     +  enhancer       CMV enhancer: human cytomegalovirus immediate early enhancer
    394..597     +  promoter       CMV promoter: human cytomegalovirus (CMV) immediate early promoter
    733..776     +  intron         CMV intron (fragment): modified intron A from human cytomegalovirus
    828..846     +  promoter       SP6 promoter: promoter for bacteriophage SP6 RNA polymerase
    850..887     +  CDS            IgH signal sequence (fragment): signal sequence from the mouse immunoglobulin heavy chain variable region
   1003..1998    +  CDS            Wdr24 (fragment): WDR24_DROME - Experimental evidence at protein level: Swiss-Prot protein existence level 1. An essential component of the GATOR subcomplex GATOR2 which functions as an activator of the amino acid-sensing branch of the TORC1 signaling pathway (PubMed:27166823, PubMed:23723238). The two GATOR subcomplexes, GATOR1 and GATOR2, regulate the TORC1 pathway in order to mediate metabolic homeostasis, female gametogenesis and the response to amino acid limitation and complete starvation (PubMed:27166823, PubMed:23723238). GATOR2 activates the TORC1 signaling pathway through the inhibition of the GATOR1
   2143..3222    +  CDS            SEH1L: SEH1_HUMAN - Also known as SEC13L, SEH1. Experimental evidence at protein level: Swiss-Prot protein existence level 1. As a component of the GATOR subcomplex GATOR2, functions within the amino acid-sensing branch of the TORC1 signaling pathway. Indirectly activates mTORC1 and the TORC1 signaling pathway through the inhibition of the GATOR1 subcomplex (PubMed:23723238). It is negatively regulated by the upstream amino acid sensors SESN2 and CASTOR1 (PubMed:25457612, PubMed:27487210). From Homo sapiens (Human).
   3244..4380    +  CDS            Wdr24 (fragment): WDR24_DROME - Experimental evidence at protein level: Swiss-Prot protein existence level 1. An essential component of the GATOR subcomplex GATOR2 which functions as an activator of the amino acid-sensing branch of the TORC1 signaling pathway (PubMed:27166823, PubMed:23723238). The two GATOR subcomplexes, GATOR1 and GATOR2, regulate the TORC1 pathway in order to mediate metabolic homeostasis, female gametogenesis and the response to amino acid limitation and complete starvation (PubMed:27166823, PubMed:23723238). GATOR2 activates the TORC1 signaling pathway through the inhibition of the GATOR1
   4430..4564    +  polyA_signal   SV40 poly(A) signal: SV40 polyadenylation signal
   4633..4990    +  promoter       SV40 promoter: SV40 enhancer and early promoter
   5009..5163    +  CDS            lacZα (fragment): LacZα fragment of β-galactosidase; lacZ fragment
   5169..5220    -  misc_feature   bom (fragment): basis of mobility region from pBR322
   5239..5619    +  rep_origin     M13 ori (sequence partly withheld): M13 bacteriophage origin of replication; arrow indicates direction of (+) strand synthesis
   5695..5744    -  misc_feature   bom (fragment): basis of mobility region from pBR322
   5846..5881    -  CDS            rop (fragment): Rop protein, which maintains plasmids at low copy number; rop
   5976..6080    +  promoter       AmpR promoter: bla
   6081..6941    +  CDS            AmpR: β-lactamase; bla; confers resistance to ampicillin, carbenicillin, and related antibiotics
   7112..7700    +  rep_origin     ori: high-copy-number ColE1/pMB1/pBR322/pUC origin of replication
   7883..7975    +  CDS            lacI (fragment): lac repressor; lacI; The lac repressor binds to the lac operator to inhibit transcription in E. coli. This inhibition can be relieved by adding lactose or isopropyl-β-D-thiogalactopyranoside (IPTG).
   7988..8009    +  protein_bind   CAP binding site: CAP binding activates transcription in the presence of cAMP. E. coli catabolite activator protein
   8024..8054    +  promoter       lac promoter: promoter for the E. coli lac operon
   8062..8078    +  protein_bind   lac operator: The lac repressor binds to the lac operator to inhibit transcription in E. coli. This inhibition can be relieved by adding lactose or isopropyl-β-D-thiogalactopyranoside (IPTG). lac repressor encoded by lacI
