[The description below was written by a language model from this plasmid's Addgene catalogue record and pLannotate feature annotations shown in this document.]
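Description:
sc-WDR24-SEH1L is a mammalian expression plasmid built on the pRK5 backbone for transient production of a human WDR24-SEH1L "single chain" protein, in which two subunits of the GATOR2 complex are joined into one polypeptide. The sequenced record is 8,117 nt. In bacteria it is maintained at high copy through a ColE1/pUC-type origin and selected with ampicillin via the bla (AmpR) gene. Other backbone elements include an M13 phage origin, lac promoter/operator elements, and short remnants of lacZα, lacI, rop and bom that are not functionally relevant to the payload.

Expression is driven by the human cytomegalovirus immediate early enhancer and promoter, followed by a fragment of the CMV intron and an SP6 promoter, and is terminated by an SV40 polyadenylation signal. An SV40 enhancer/early promoter lies downstream of this cassette as part of the backbone. According to the depositor, SEH1L is fused within WDR24 rather than appended to one end, and the feature table agrees. A complete human SEH1L coding sequence is flanked on both sides by WDR24 segments in the same orientation. The annotation software matched those segments to the Drosophila Wdr24 homologue, but the catalogue entry specifies human WDR24. A short hit to an immunoglobulin heavy chain signal sequence is annotated upstream of the insert, but only as a fragment, and the record gives no indication that it is functional. The record lists no epitope tags or linker details.

GATOR2 acts in the amino acid-sensing branch of mTORC1 signalling by opposing GATOR1. This construct was made for work on the structural basis of mTORC1 regulation by amino acids. There, covalently linking WDR24 and SEH1L presumably helps fix their pairing in the assembled complex, although the record does not give the rationale.
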