Addgene plasmid #237418: sc-WDR24-SEH1L
Purpose: Transient expression of human WDR24-SEH1L "single chain" in the GATOR2 complex
Depositing lab: David Sabatini. Publication: Structural basis for the dynamic regulation of mTORC1 by amino acids. Valenstein ML, Wranik M, Lalgudi PV, Linde-Garelli KY, Choi Y, Chivukula RR, Sabatini DM, Rogala KB. Nature. 2025 Aug 20. doi: 10.1038/s41586-025-09428-7. PubMed 40836086.
Backbone
  Vector backbone: pRK5
  Vector type: Mammalian Expression
Growth in bacteria
  Bacterial resistance: Ampicillin, 100 μg/mL
  Growth temperature: 37°C
  Growth strain: DH5alpha
  Copy number: High Copy
Gene/Insert
  Gene/Insert name: WDR24-SEH1L fusion
  Species: H. sapiens (human)
  Entrez Gene: WDR24 (a.k.a. C16orf21, JFP7); SEH1L (a.k.a. SEC13L, SEH1A, SEH1B, Seh1)
  Cloning method: Gibson Cloning
Terms and licenses: Academic/Nonprofit Terms; Industry Terms: Not Available to Industry
Depositor comments: Contains two fused inserts: human SEH1L fused within human WDR24
How to cite: sc-WDR24-SEH1L was a gift from David Sabatini (Addgene plasmid # 237418 ; http://n2t.net/addgene:237418 ; RRID:Addgene_237418)
