>Addgene plasmid #237418 | sc-WDR24-SEH1L | depositor partial sequence | sequence record 466424 | partial - insert
ATGGAGAAGATGTCCCGTGTGACCACAGCCCTGGGTGGCAGCGTGCTGACAGGCCGCACCATGCACTGCC
ACCTGGATGCTCCCGCCAATGCCATCAGTGTGTGCCGCGACGCAGCCCAGGTGGTCGTGGCAGGCCGTAG
CATCTTCAAGATCTATGCCATCGAGGAGGAACAGTTCGTGGAAAAGCTGAACCTGCGTGTGGGGCGCAAG
CCTTCGCTTAACCTGAGCTGTGCTGACGTGGTCTGGCACCAGATGGATGAGAACCTGCTGGCCACAGCAG
CCACCAATGGCGTGGTGGTCACGTGGAACCTGGGCCGGCCATCCCGCAACAAGCAGGACCAGCTGTTCAC
AGAACACAAGCGCACGGTAAACAAAGTCTGCTTCCACCCCACCGAAGCCCACGTGCTGCTCAGTGGCTCC
CAGGATGGCTTCATGAAGTGCTTTGACCTCCGCAGAAAGGACTCTGTCAGCACCTTCTCGGGCCAGTCGG
AGAGCGTGCGGGACGTGCAGTTCAGTATCCGGGACTACTTCACCTTCGCCTCCACCTTTGAGAACGGCAA
TGTGCAGCTCTGGGACATCCGGCGTCCCGACCGGTGCGAGAGGATGTTCACAGCCCACAACGGACCCGTC
TTCTGCTGCGACTGGCACCCCGAGGACAGGGGCTGGTTGGCCACTGGAGGGCGCGACAAGATGGTGAAGG
TCTGGGACATGACCACGCACCGTGCCAAGGAGATGCACTGTGTGCAGACCATCGCCTCGGTGGCCCGTGT
GAAGTGGCGGCCAGAGTGCCGCCACCACCTGGCCACGTGCTCCATGATGGTGGACCACAACATCTATGTT
TGGGACGTGCGCCGGCCCTTCGTGCCAGCTGCCATGTTTGAGGAACACCGAGACGTCACCACGGGAATTG
CCTGGCGCCACCCCCACGACCCCTCCTTCCTGCTGTCTGGCTCCAAGGACAGCTCGCTGTGCCAGCACCT
GTTCCGCGACGCCAGCCAGCCCGTCGAGCGCGCCAACCCTGAGGGCCTCTGCTACGGCCTCTTCGGGGAC
CTGGCCTTCGCCGCCAAGGAGAGCCTCGTGGCTGCCGAGTCGGGGCGCAAGCCCTACACTGGCGACCGGC
GCCACCCCATCTTCTTTAAGCGCAAGCTGGACCCTGCCGAGCCCTTCGCAGGCCTCGCCTCCAGTGCCCT
CAGTGTCTTTGAGACGGAGCCAATGTTTGTGGCTCGCAGCATCGCGGCGGACCACAAGGATCTCATCCAC
GATGTCTCTTTCGACTTCCACGGGCGGCGGATGGCAACCTGCTCCAGCGATCAGAGCGTTAAGGTCTGGG
ATAAAAGTGAAAGTGGTGATTGGCATTGTACTGCTAGCTGGAAGACACATAGTGGATCTGTATGGCGTGT
GACATGGGCCCATCCTGAATTTGGGCAGGTTTTGGCTTCCTGTTCTTTTGACCGAACAGCTGCTGTATGG
GAAGAAATAGTAGGAGAATCAAATGATAAACTGCGAGGACAGAGCCACTGGGTTAAAAGGACAACTCTGG
TGGATAGCAGAACATCTGTTACTGATGTGAAGTTTGCTCCCAAGCACATGGGTCTTATGTTAGCAACCTG
TTCCGCAGATGGTATAGTAAGAATCTATGAGGCACCAGATGTTATGAATCTCAGCCAGTGGTCTTTGCAG
CATGAGATCTCATGTAAGCTAAGCTGTAGTTGTATTTCTTGGAACCCTTCAAGCTCTCGTGCTCATTCCC
CCATGATCGCCGTAGGAAGTGATGACAGTAGCCCCAACGCAATGGCCAAGGTTCAGATTTTTGAATATAA
TGAAAACACCAGGAAATATGCAAAAGCTGAAACTCTTATGACAGTCACTGATCCTGTTCATGATATTGCA
TTCGCTCCAAATTTGGGAAGATCTTTCCATATTCTAGCAATAGCGACCAAAGATGTGAGAATTTTTACAT
TAAAGCCTGTGAGGAAAGAACTGACTTCCTCTGGTGGGCCAACAAAGTTTGAAATCCATATAGTGGCTCA
GTTCGATAATCATAATTCTCAGGTCTGGCGAGTGAGTTGGAATATAACAGGAACGGTGCTAGCATCTTCA
GGAGATGATGGGTGTGTAAGATTGTGGAAAGCTAATTATATGGACAATTGGAAGTGTACTGGTATTTTGA
AAGGTAATGGGAGCCCAGTCAATGGGAGTTCTCAGCAGGGAACCTCAAATCCTTCCCTAGGTTCAACTAT
TCCAAGTCTTCAGAATTCATTAAATGGATCTTCTGCTGGCAGAAAGCACAGCGGTGGCGGCGGCATGCGC
TGGTTTGTGGACACAGCTGAGCGTTATGCGCTGGCTGGCCGGCCACTGGCCGAGCTCTGTGACCACAACG
CAAAGGTGGCTCGAGAGCTTGGCCGCAACCAGGTGGCGCAAACGTGGACCATGCTGCGGATCATCTACTG
CAGCCCTGGCCTAGTGCCCACTGCAAACCTCAACCACAGTGTGGGCAAGGGTGGCTCCTGTGGCCTCCCG
CTCATGAACAGTTTCAACCTGAAGGATATGGCCCCAGGGTTGGGCAGTGAGACGCGGCTGGACCGCAGCA
AAGGAGATGCACGGAGCGACACAGTTCTGCTCGACTCCTCGGCCACACTCATCACCAATGAGGATAACGA
GGAAACCGAGGGCAGCGACGTACCTGCCGACTACCTGCTGGGTGACGTGGAAGGTGAGGAGGACGAGCTG
TACCTGCTGGATCCGGAACACGCGCACCCCGAGGACCCTGAGTGCGTGCTGCCGCAGGAGGCCTTTCCGC
TGCGCCACGAGATCGTGGACACGCCTCCCGGACCCGAGCACCTGCAGGACAAGGCCGACTCCCCGCACGT
GAGCGGCAGCGAGGCGGATGTGGCCTCCCTGGCCCCCGTGGACTCCTCCTTCTCGCTCCTGTCTGTCTCA
CACGCGCTCTACGACAGCCGCCTGCCGCCCGACTTCTTCGGCGTGCTGGTGCGCGACATGCTGCACTTCT
ACGCTGAGCAGGGCGACGTGCAGATGGCTGTGTCTGTGCTCATCGTCCTGGGTGAACGGGTGCGCAAGGA
CATCGACGAGCAGACCCAGGAGCACTGGTACACTTCCTACATCGACCTGCTGCAGCGCTTCCGCCTCTGG
AACGTGTCCAACGAGGTGGTCAAGCTGAGCACCAGCCGCGCCGTCAGCTGCCTCAACCAGGCCTCCACCA
CCCTGCACGTCAACTGCAGCCACTGCAAGCGGCCCATGAGCAGCCGGGGCTGGGTCTGCGACAGGTGCCA
CCGCTGCGCCAGCATGTGTGCCGTCTGCCACCACGTAGTCAAGGGTCTCTTCGTGTGGTGCCAGGGCTGC
AGCCACGGCGGCCACCTGCAGCACATCATGAAGTGGCTGGAAGGCAGCTCCCACTGTCCCGCAGGCTGCG
GCCACCTCTGCGAGTACTCCTGA
